Addgene plasmid #76529: EPHA8 gRNA (BRDN0001146734)
Purpose: 3rd generation lentiviral gRNA plasmid targeting human EPHA8
Depositing lab: John Doench & David Root. Depositing organization: Broad Institute. Publication: Optimized sgRNA design to maximize activity and minimize off-target effects of CRISPR-Cas9. Doench JG, Fusi N, Sullender M, Hegde M, Vaimberg EW, Donovan KF, Smith I, Tothova Z, Wilen C, Orchard R, Virgin HW, Listgarten J, Root DE. Nat Biotechnol. 2016 Jan 18. doi: 10.1038/nbt.3437. PubMed 26780180.
Backbone
  Vector backbone: lentiGuide-Puro
  Backbone manufacturer: Zhang Lab (Addgene plasmid # 52963)
  Vector type: Mammalian Expression, Lentiviral, CRISPR
  Selectable markers: Puromycin
Growth in bacteria
  Bacterial resistance: Ampicillin, 100 μg/mL
  Growth temperature: 37°C
  Growth strain: DH5alpha
  Copy number: High Copy
Gene/Insert
  Gene/Insert name: EPHA8 (alt names: EPHA8; NM_020526.3)
  gRNA/shRNA sequence: CCCAGAGCCCCAGTTCTATG
  Species: H. sapiens (human)
  Entrez Gene: EPHA8 (a.k.a. EEK, EK3, HEK3)
  Promoter: hU6
  Cloning method: Unknown
  Sequencing primers: 5′ U6-F; 3′ pS2-R
Terms and licenses: Academic/Nonprofit Terms; Industry Terms: Not Available to Industry
Depositor comments: The gRNA was designed to target the following Genbank reference sequence(s): NM_020526.3. Note that this plasmid does NOT contain Cas9. It should be used in conjunction with lentiCas9-Blast (Addgene #52962) or otherwise with cell lines already expressing Cas9. Browse the full kinome gRNA library at http://www.addgene.org/pooled-library/broadgpp-human-kinome/ or visit http://www.broadinstitute.org/rnai/public/ for detailed protocols and information.
How to cite: EPHA8 gRNA (BRDN0001146734) was a gift from John Doench & David Root (Addgene plasmid # 76529 ; http://n2t.net/addgene:76529 ; RRID:Addgene_76529)
