[The description below was written by a language model from this plasmid's Addgene catalogue record and pLannotate feature annotations shown in this document.]
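Description:
EPHA8 gRNA (BRDN0001146734) is a third-generation lentiviral guide RNA plasmid built on the lentiGuide-Puro backbone and designed to direct CRISPR-Cas9 cutting to the human EPHA8 gene, which encodes an Eph-family receptor tyrosine kinase. It is maintained in E. coli as a high-copy plasmid through a ColE1/pUC-type origin with ampicillin selection (AmpR). The backbone also carries an f1 origin, an SV40 origin and leftover lac, T7 and T3 cloning-vector elements that play no role in the payload.

The transfer cassette is framed by an RSV promoter fused to a truncated HIV-1 5' LTR and a self-inactivating ΔU3 3' LTR. This arrangement makes genomic RNA production Tat-independent and leaves the integrated provirus without LTR promoter activity. Between the LTRs lie the Ψ packaging signal with a partial gag sequence, the RRE for Rev-dependent nuclear export, and a cPPT/CTS that aids nuclear import of the reverse-transcribed genome. A human U6 RNA polymerase III promoter drives the 20-nt EPHA8 spacer, which is fused to the Streptococcus pyogenes gRNA scaffold. Downstream, the EF-1α core promoter with its intron A expresses puromycin N-acetyltransferase for selection of transduced mammalian cells, and a WPRE follows to enhance transcript expression. An SV40 poly(A) signal sits after the 3' LTR.

The plasmid does not encode Cas9, so it is meant for use in cells that already express Cas9 or together with a separate Cas9 lentivirus. The guide was designed against a human EPHA8 reference transcript, and the depositor's comments point to a human kinome gRNA library. Its typical use is EPHA8 knockout by lentiviral delivery.
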