Features (pLannotate 1.2.2; 29 found; start..end, strand, type, name):
     14..80      +  CDS            small t antigen (fragment): SV40 (simian virus 40) small t antigen
    106..317     +  promoter       EF-1α core promoter: core promoter for human elongation factor EF-1α
    318..1256    +  intron         EF-1α intron A: intron upstream of the start codon of human EF-1α
   1278..1877    +  CDS            PuroR (fragment): puromycin N-acetyltransferase; pac from Streptomyces; confers resistance to puromycin
   1893..2481    +  misc_feature   WPRE: woodchuck hepatitis virus posttranscriptional regulatory element
   2532..2551    +  misc_feature   cPPT/CTS (fragment): central polypurine tract and central termination sequence of HIV-1
   2553..2786    +  LTR            3' LTR (ΔU3): self-inactivating 3' long terminal repeat (LTR) from HIV-1
   2864..2985    +  polyA_signal   SV40 poly(A) signal: SV40 polyadenylation signal
   3025..3160    +  rep_origin     SV40 ori: SV40 origin of replication
   3181..3199    -  promoter       T7 promoter: promoter for bacteriophage T7 RNA polymerase
   3207..3362    +  CDS            lacZα (fragment): LacZα fragment of β-galactosidase; lacZ fragment
   3367..3795    +  rep_origin     f1 ori (sequence partly withheld): f1 bacteriophage origin of replication; arrow indicates direction of (+) strand synthesis
   3848..3952    +  promoter       AmpR promoter: bla
   3953..4813    +  CDS            AmpR: β-lactamase; bla; confers resistance to ampicillin, carbenicillin, and related antibiotics
   4984..5572    +  rep_origin     ori: high-copy-number ColE1/pMB1/pBR322/pUC origin of replication
   5755..5847    +  CDS            lacI (fragment): lac repressor; lacI; The lac repressor binds to the lac operator to inhibit transcription in E. coli. This inhibition can be relieved by adding lactose or isopropyl-β-D-thiogalactopyranoside (IPTG).
   5860..5881    +  protein_bind   CAP binding site: CAP binding activates transcription in the presence of cAMP. E. coli catabolite activator protein
   5896..5926    +  promoter       lac promoter: promoter for the E. coli lac operon
   5934..5950    +  protein_bind   lac operator: The lac repressor binds to the lac operator to inhibit transcription in E. coli. This inhibition can be relieved by adding lactose or isopropyl-β-D-thiogalactopyranoside (IPTG). lac repressor encoded by lacI
   5995..6013    +  promoter       T3 promoter: promoter for bacteriophage T3 RNA polymerase
   6041..6267    +  promoter       RSV promoter: Rous sarcoma virus enhancer/promoter
   6268..6448    +  LTR            5' LTR (truncated): truncated 5' long terminal repeat (LTR) from HIV-1
   6495..6620    +  misc_feature   HIV-1 Ψ: packaging signal of human immunodeficiency virus type 1
   6604..6967    +  CDS            HIV-1 gag (fragment): gag protein from human immunodeficiency virus 1; gag
   7113..7346    +  misc_feature   RRE: The Rev response element (RRE) of HIV-1 allows for Rev-dependent mRNA export from the nucleus to the cytoplasm.
   7723..7749    +  CDS            Rev (fragment): human immunodeficiency virus 1 (HIV-1) Rev protein; rev; enhances nuclear export of unspliced and incompletely spliced viral mRNAs
   7753..7993    +  promoter       U6 promoter: RNA polymerase III promoter for human U6 snRNA
   8023..8098    +  misc_RNA       gRNA scaffold: guide RNA scaffold for the Streptococcus pyogenes CRISPR/Cas9 system
   8154..8271    +  misc_feature   cPPT/CTS: central polypurine tract and central termination sequence of HIV-1
>Addgene plasmid #76529 | EPHA8 gRNA (BRDN0001146734) | addgene full sequence | sequence record 186012 | Addgene Assembled Sequence
CCCGGGTGCAAAGATGGATAAAGTTTTAAACAGAGAGGAATCTTTGCAGCTAATGGACCTTCTAGGTCTT
GAAAGGAGTGGGAATTGGCTCCGGTGCCCGTCAGTGGGCAGAGCGCACATCGCCCACAGTCCCCGAGAAG
TTGGGGGGAGGGGTCGGCAATTGATCCGGTGCCTAGAGAAGGTGGCGCGGGGTAAACTGGGAAAGTGATG
TCGTGTACTGGCTCCGCCTTTTTCCCGAGGGTGGGGGAGAACCGTATATAAGTGCAGTAGTCGCCGTGAA
CGTTCTTTTTCGCAACGGGTTTGCCGCCAGAACACAGGTAAGTGCCGTGTGTGGTTCCCGCGGGCCTGGC
CTCTTTACGGGTTATGGCCCTTGCGTGCCTTGAATTACTTCCACCTGGCTGCAGTACGTGATTCTTGATC
CCGAGCTTCGGGTTGGAAGTGGGTGGGAGAGTTCGAGGCCTTGCGCTTAAGGAGCCCCTTCGCCTCGTGC
TTGAGTTGAGGCCTGGCCTGGGCGCTGGGGCCGCCGCGTGCGAATCTGGTGGCACCTTCGCGCCTGTCTC
GCTGCTTTCGATAAGTCTCTAGCCATTTAAAATTTTTGATGACCTGCTGCGACGCTTTTTTTCTGGCAAG
ATAGTCTTGTAAATGCGGGCCAAGATCTGCACACTGGTATTTCGGTTTTTGGGGCCGCGGGCGGCGACGG
GGCCCGTGCGTCCCAGCGCACATGTTCGGCGAGGCGGGGCCTGCGAGCGCGGCCACCGAGAATCGGACGG
GGGTAGTCTCAAGCTGGCCGGCCTGCTCTGGTGCCTGGCCTCGCGCCGCCGTGTATCGCCCCGCCCTGGG
CGGCAAGGCTGGCCCGGTCGGCACCAGTTGCGTGAGCGGAAAGATGGCCGCTTCCCGGCCCTGCTGCAGG
GAGCTCAAAATGGAGGACGCGGCGCTCGGGAGAGCGGGCGGGTGAGTCACCCACACAAAGGAAAAGGGCC
TTTCCGTCCTCAGCCGTCGCTTCATGTGACTCCACGGAGTACCGGGCGCCGTCCAGGCACCTCGATTAGT
TCTCGAGCTTTTGGAGTACGTCGTCTTTAGGTTGGGGGGAGGGGTTTTATGCGATGGAGTTTCCCCACAC
TGAGTGGGTGGAGACTGAAGTTAGGCCAGCTTGGCACTTGATGTAATTCTCCTTGGAATTTGCCCTTTTT
GAGTTTGGATCTTGGTTCATTCTCAAGCCTCAGACAGTGGTTCAAAGTTTTTTTCTTCCATTTCAGGTGT
CGTGACGTACGGCCACCATGACCGAGTACAAGCCCACGGTGCGCCTCGCCACCCGCGACGACGTCCCCAG
GGCCGTACGCACCCTCGCCGCCGCGTTCGCCGACTACCCCGCCACGCGCCACACCGTCGATCCGGACCGC
CACATCGAGCGGGTCACCGAGCTGCAAGAACTCTTCCTCACGCGCGTCGGGCTCGACATCGGCAAGGTGT
GGGTCGCGGACGACGGCGCCGCCGTGGCGGTCTGGACCACGCCGGAGAGCGTCGAAGCGGGGGCGGTGTT
CGCCGAGATCGGCCCGCGCATGGCCGAGTTGAGCGGTTCCCGGCTGGCCGCGCAGCAACAGATGGAAGGC
CTCCTGGCGCCGCACCGGCCCAAGGAGCCCGCGTGGTTCCTGGCCACCGTCGGAGTCTCGCCCGACCACC
AGGGCAAGGGTCTGGGCAGCGCCGTCGTGCTCCCCGGAGTGGAGGCGGCCGAGCGCGCCGGGGTGCCCGC
CTTCCTGGAGACCTCCGCGCCCCGCAACCTCCCCTTCTACGAGCGGCTCGGCTTCACCGTCACCGCCGAC
GTCGAGGTGCCCGAAGGACCGCGCACCTGGTGCATGACCCGCAAGCCCGGTGCCTGAACGCGTTAAGTCG
ACAATCAACCTCTGGATTACAAAATTTGTGAAAGATTGACTGGTATTCTTAACTATGTTGCTCCTTTTAC
GCTATGTGGATACGCTGCTTTAATGCCTTTGTATCATGCTATTGCTTCCCGTATGGCTTTCATTTTCTCC
TCCTTGTATAAATCCTGGTTGCTGTCTCTTTATGAGGAGTTGTGGCCCGTTGTCAGGCAACGTGGCGTGG
TGTGCACTGTGTTTGCTGACGCAACCCCCACTGGTTGGGGCATTGCCACCACCTGTCAGCTCCTTTCCGG
GACTTTCGCTTTCCCCCTCCCTATTGCCACGGCGGAACTCATCGCCGCCTGCCTTGCCCGCTGCTGGACA
GGGGCTCGGCTGTTGGGCACTGACAATTCCGTGGTGTTGTCGGGGAAATCATCGTCCTTTCCTTGGCTGC
TCGCCTGTGTTGCCACCTGGATTCTGCGCGGGACGTCCTTCTGCTACGTCCCTTCGGCCCTCAATCCAGC
GGACCTTCCTTCCCGCGGCCTGCTGCCGGCTCTGCGGCCTCTTCCGCGTCTTCGCCTTCGCCCTCAGACG
AGTCGGATCTCCCTTTGGGCCGCCTCCCCGCGTCGACTTTAAGACCAATGACTTACAAGGCAGCTGTAGA
TCTTAGCCACTTTTTAAAAGAAAAGGGGGGACTGGAAGGGCTAATTCACTCCCAACGAAGACAAGATCTG
CTTTTTGCTTGTACTGGGTCTCTCTGGTTAGACCAGATCTGAGCCTGGGAGCTCTCTGGCTAACTAGGGA
ACCCACTGCTTAAGCCTCAATAAAGCTTGCCTTGAGTGCTTCAAGTAGTGTGTGCCCGTCTGTTGTGTGA
CTCTGGTAACTAGAGATCCCTCAGACCCTTTTAGTCAGTGTGGAAAATCTCTAGCAGTACGTATAGTAGT
TCATGTCATCTTATTATTCAGTATTTATAACTTGCAAAGAAATGAATATCAGAGAGTGAGAGGAACTTGT
TTATTGCAGCTTATAATGGTTACAAATAAAGCAATAGCATCACAAATTTCACAAATAAAGCATTTTTTTC
ACTGCATTCTAGTTGTGGTTTGTCCAAACTCATCAATGTATCTTATCATGTCTGGCTCTAGCTATCCCGC
CCCTAACTCCGCCCATCCCGCCCCTAACTCCGCCCAGTTCCGCCCATTCTCCGCCCCATGGCTGACTAAT
TTTTTTTATTTATGCAGAGGCCGAGGCCGCCTCGGCCTCTGAGCTATTCCAGAAGTAGTGAGGAGGCTTT
TTTGGAGGCCTAGGGACGTACCCAATTCGCCCTATAGTGAGTCGTATTACGCGCGCTCACTGGCCGTCGT
TTTACAACGTCGTGACTGGGAAAACCCTGGCGTTACCCAACTTAATCGCCTTGCAGCACATCCCCCTTTC
GCCAGCTGGCGTAATAGCGAAGAGGCCCGCACCGATCGCCCTTCCCAACAGTTGCGCAGCCTGAATGGCG
AATGGG
[124 nt withheld, positions 3367-3490]
C
[91 nt withheld, positions 3492-3582]
A
[49 nt withheld, positions 3584-3632]
CCTTTGACGTTGGAGTCCACGTTCTTT
[37 nt withheld, positions 3660-3696]
ACCCTATCTCGGTCTATTCTTTTGATTTATAAGGGATTTTGCCGATTTCGGCCTATTGGTTAAAAAATGA
GCTGATTTAACAAAAATTTAACGCGAATTTTAACAAAATATTAACGCTTACAATTTAGGTGGCACTTTTC
GGGGAAATGTGCGCGGAACCCCTATTTGTTTATTTTTCTAAATACATTCAAATATGTATCCGCTCATGAG
ACAATAACCCTGATAAATGCTTCAATAATATTGAAAAAGGAAGAGTATGAGTATTCAACATTTCCGTGTC
GCCCTTATTCCCTTTTTTGCGGCATTTTGCCTTCCTGTTTTTGCTCACCCAGAAACGCTGGTGAAAGTAA
AAGATGCTGAAGATCAGTTGGGTGCACGAGTGGGTTACATCGAACTGGATCTCAACAGCGGTAAGATCCT
TGAGAGTTTTCGCCCCGAAGAACGTTTTCCAATGATGAGCACTTTTAAAGTTCTGCTATGTGGCGCGGTA
TTATCCCGTATTGACGCCGGGCAAGAGCAACTCGGTCGCCGCATACACTATTCTCAGAATGACTTGGTTG
AGTACTCACCAGTCACAGAAAAGCATCTTACGGATGGCATGACAGTAAGAGAATTATGCAGTGCTGCCAT
AACCATGAGTGATAACACTGCGGCCAACTTACTTCTGACAACGATCGGAGGACCGAAGGAGCTAACCGCT
TTTTTGCACAACATGGGGGATCATGTAACTCGCCTTGATCGTTGGGAACCGGAGCTGAATGAAGCCATAC
CAAACGACGAGCGTGACACCACGATGCCTGTAGCAATGGCAACAACGTTGCGCAAACTATTAACTGGCGA
ACTACTTACTCTAGCTTCCCGGCAACAATTAATAGACTGGATGGAGGCGGATAAAGTTGCAGGACCACTT
CTGCGCTCGGCCCTTCCGGCTGGCTGGTTTATTGCTGATAAATCTGGAGCCGGTGAGCGTGGGTCTCGCG
GTATCATTGCAGCACTGGGGCCAGATGGTAAGCCCTCCCGTATCGTAGTTATCTACACGACGGGGAGTCA
GGCAACTATGGATGAACGAAATAGACAGATCGCTGAGATAGGTGCCTCACTGATTAAGCATTGGTAACTG
TCAGACCAAGTTTACTCATATATACTTTAGATTGATTTAAAACTTCATTTTTAATTTAAAAGGATCTAGG
TGAAGATCCTTTTTGATAATCTCATGACCAAAATCCCTTAACGTGAGTTTTCGTTCCACTGAGCGTCAGA
CCCCGTAGAAAAGATCAAAGGATCTTCTTGAGATCCTTTTTTTCTGCGCGTAATCTGCTGCTTGCAAACA
AAAAAACCACCGCTACCAGCGGTGGTTTGTTTGCCGGATCAAGAGCTACCAACTCTTTTTCCGAAGGTAA
CTGGCTTCAGCAGAGCGCAGATACCAAATACTGTTCTTCTAGTGTAGCCGTAGTTAGGCCACCACTTCAA
GAACTCTGTAGCACCGCCTACATACCTCGCTCTGCTAATCCTGTTACCAGTGGCTGCTGCCAGTGGCGAT
AAGTCGTGTCTTACCGGGTTGGACTCAAGACGATAGTTACCGGATAAGGCGCAGCGGTCGGGCTGAACGG
GGGGTTCGTGCACACAGCCCAGCTTGGAGCGAACGACCTACACCGAACTGAGATACCTACAGCGTGAGCT
ATGAGAAAGCGCCACGCTTCCCGAAGGGAGAAAGGCGGACAGGTATCCGGTAAGCGGCAGGGTCGGAACA
GGAGAGCGCACGAGGGAGCTTCCAGGGGGAAACGCCTGGTATCTTTATAGTCCTGTCGGGTTTCGCCACC
TCTGACTTGAGCGTCGATTTTTGTGATGCTCGTCAGGGGGGCGGAGCCTATGGAAAAACGCCAGCAACGC
GGCCTTTTTACGGTTCCTGGCCTTTTGCTGGCCTTTTGCTCACATGTTCTTTCCTGCGTTATCCCCTGAT
TCTGTGGATAACCGTATTACCGCCTTTGAGTGAGCTGATACCGCTCGCCGCAGCCGAACGACCGAGCGCA
GCGAGTCAGTGAGCGAGGAAGCGGAAGAGCGCCCAATACGCAAACCGCCTCTCCCCGCGCGTTGGCCGAT
TCATTAATGCAGCTGGCACGACAGGTTTCCCGACTGGAAAGCGGGCAGTGAGCGCAACGCAATTAATGTG
AGTTAGCTCACTCATTAGGCACCCCAGGCTTTACACTTTATGCTTCCGGCTCGTATGTTGTGTGGAATTG
TGAGCGGATAACAATTTCACACAGGAAACAGCTATGACCATGATTACGCCAAGCGCGCAATTAACCCTCA
CTAAAGGGAACAAAAGCTGGAGCTGCAAGCTTAATGTAGTCTTATGCAATACTCTTGTAGTCTTGCAACA
TGGTAACGATGAGTTAGCAACATGCCTTACAAGGAGAGAAAAAGCACCGTGCATGCCGATTGGTGGAAGT
AAGGTGGTACGATCGTGCCTTATTAGGAAGGCAACAGACGGGTCTGACATGGATTGGACGAACCACTGAA
TTGCCGCATTGCAGAGATATTGTATTTAAGTGCCTAGCTCGATACATAAACGGGTCTCTCTGGTTAGACC
AGATCTGAGCCTGGGAGCTCTCTGGCTAACTAGGGAACCCACTGCTTAAGCCTCAATAAAGCTTGCCTTG
AGTGCTTCAAGTAGTGTGTGCCCGTCTGTTGTGTGACTCTGGTAACTAGAGATCCCTCAGACCCTTTTAG
TCAGTGTGGAAAATCTCTAGCAGTGGCGCCCGAACAGGGACTTGAAAGCGAAAGGGAAACCAGAGGAGCT
CTCTCGACGCAGGACTCGGCTTGCTGAAGCGCGCACGGCAAGAGGCGAGGGGCGGCGACTGGTGAGTACG
CCAAAAATTTTGACTAGCGGAGGCTAGAAGGAGAGAGATGGGTGCGAGAGCGTCAGTATTAAGCGGGGGA
GAATTAGATCGCGATGGGAAAAAATTCGGTTAAGGCCAGGGGGAAAGAAAAAATATAAATTAAAACATAT
AGTATGGGCAAGCAGGGAGCTAGAACGATTCGCAGTTAATCCTGGCCTGTTAGAAACATCAGAAGGCTGT
AGACAAATACTGGGACAGCTACAACCATCCCTTCAGACAGGATCAGAAGAACTTAGATCATTATATAATA
CAGTAGCAACCCTCTATTGTGTGCATCAAAGGATAGAGATAAAAGACACCAAGGAAGCTTTAGACAAGAT
AGAGGAAGAGCAAAACAAAAGTAAGACCACCGCACAGCAAGCGGCCGCTGATCTTCAGACCTGGAGGAGG
AGATATGAGGGACAATTGGAGAAGTGAATTATATAAATATAAAGTAGTAAAAATTGAACCATTAGGAGTA
GCACCCACCAAGGCAAAGAGAAGAGTGGTGCAGAGAGAAAAAAGAGCAGTGGGAATAGGAGCTTTGTTCC
TTGGGTTCTTGGGAGCAGCAGGAAGCACTATGGGCGCAGCGTCAATGACGCTGACGGTACAGGCCAGACA
ATTATTGTCTGGTATAGTGCAGCAGCAGAACAATTTGCTGAGGGCTATTGAGGCGCAACAGCATCTGTTG
CAACTCACAGTCTGGGGCATCAAGCAGCTCCAGGCAAGAATCCTGGCTGTGGAAAGATACCTAAAGGATC
AACAGCTCCTGGGGATTTGGGGTTGCTCTGGAAAACTCATTTGCACCACTGCTGTGCCTTGGAATGCTAG
TTGGAGTAATAAATCTCTGGAACAGATTTGGAATCACACGACCTGGATGGAGTGGGACAGAGAAATTAAC
AATTACACAAGCTTAATACACTCCTTAATTGAAGAATCGCAAAACCAGCAAGAAAAGAATGAACAAGAAT
TATTGGAATTAGATAAATGGGCAAGTTTGTGGAATTGGTTTAACATAACAAATTGGCTGTGGTATATAAA
ATTATTCATAATGATAGTAGGAGGCTTGGTAGGTTTAAGAATAGTTTTTGCTGTACTTTCTATAGTGAAT
AGAGTTAGGCAGGGATATTCACCATTATCGTTTCAGACCCACCTCCCAACCCCGAGGGGACCCAGAGAGG
GCCTATTTCCCATGATTCCTTCATATTTGCATATACGATACAAGGCTGTTAGAGAGATAATTAGAATTAA
TTTGACTGTAAACACAAAGATATTAGTACAAAATACGTGACGTAGAAAGTAATAATTTCTTGGGTAGTTT
GCAGTTTTAAAATTATGTTTTAAAATGGACTATCATATGCTTACCGTAACTTGAAAGTATTTCGATTTCT
TGGCTTTATATATCTTGTGGAAAGGACGAAACACCGCCCAGAGCCCCAGTTCTATGGTTTTAGAGCTAGA
AATAGCAAGTTAAAATAAGGCTAGTCCGTTATCAACTTGAAAAAGTGGCACCGAGTCGGTGCTTTTTTAA
GCTTGGCGTAACTAGATCTTGAGACAAATGGCAGTATTCATCCACAATTTTAAAAGAAAAGGGGGGATTG
GGGGGTACAGTGCAGGGGAAAGAATAGTAGACATAATAGCAACAGACATACAAACTAAAGAATTACAAAA
ACAAATTACAAAAATTCAAAATTTTCGGGTTTATTACAGGGACAGCAGAGATCCACTTTGGCGCCGGCTC
GAGGGGG
