>Addgene plasmid #76529 | EPHA8 gRNA (BRDN0001146734) | depositor partial sequence | sequence record 143989 | Target Sequence
CCCAGAGCCCCAGTTCTATG
