>Addgene plasmid #76529 | EPHA8 gRNA (BRDN0001146734) | addgene partial sequence | sequence record 186011 | hU6-F
TAGAAAGTAATAATTTCTTGGGTAGTTTGCAGTTTTAAAATTATGTTTTAAAATGGACTATCATATGCTT
ACCGTAACTTGAAAGTATTTCGATTTCTTGGCTTTATATATCTTGTGGAAAGGACGAAACACCGCCCAGA
GCCCCAGTTCTATGGTTTTAGAGCTAGAAATAGCAAGTTAAAATAAGGCTAGTCCGTTATCAACTTGAAA
AAGTGGCACCGAGTCGGTGCTTTTTTAAGCTTGGCGTAACTAGATCTTGAGACAAATGGCAGTATTCATC
CACAATTTTAAAAGAAAAGGGGGGATTGGGGGGTACAGTGCAGGGGAAAGAATAGTAGACATAATAGCAA
CAGACATACAAACTAAAGAATTACAAAAACAAATTACAAAAATTCAAAATTTTCGGGTTTATTACAGGGA
CAGCAGAGATCCACTTTGGCGCCGGCTCGAGGGGGCCCGGGTGCAAAGATGGATAAAGTTTTAAACAGAG
AGGAATCTTTGCAGCTAATGGACCTTCTAGGTCTTGAAAGGAGTGGGAATTGGCTCCGGTGCCCGTCAGT
GGGCAGAGCG
